Addgene plasmid #55994: mPlum-PCNA-19-SV40NLS-4
Purpose: Localization: Nucleus, Excitation: 590, Emission: 649
Depositing lab: Michael Davidson. Depositing organization: Florida State University, Tallahassee.
Backbone
  Vector backbone: mPlum
  Backbone size w/o insert (bp): 4750
  Vector type: Mammalian Expression
  Selectable markers: Neomycin (select with G418)
Growth in bacteria
  Bacterial resistance: Kanamycin, 50 μg/mL
  Growth temperature: 37°C
  Growth strain: DH5alpha
  Copy number: High Copy
Gene/Insert
  Gene/Insert name: PCNA-19 SV40NLS (alt name: NM_002592.2)
  Species: H. sapiens (human)
  Entrez Gene: PCNA (a.k.a. ATLD2)
  Promoter: CMV
  Tag / fusion protein: mPlum
  Cloning method: Unknown
  Sequencing primers: 5′ CMV-F; 3′ SV40pA-R
Terms and licenses: Academic/Nonprofit Terms; Industry Terms: Not Available to Industry
Depositor comments: . Excitation = 590; Emission = 649
How to cite: mPlum-PCNA-19-SV40NLS-4 was a gift from Michael Davidson (Addgene plasmid # 55994 ; http://n2t.net/addgene:55994 ; RRID:Addgene_55994)
