[The description below was written by a language model from this plasmid's Addgene catalogue record.]
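Description:
mPlum-PCNA-19-SV40NLS-4 is a mammalian expression plasmid built on an mPlum fluorescent-protein backbone (about 4.75 kb without the insert). It is designed to produce a far-red fluorescent fusion of human proliferating cell nuclear antigen (PCNA) that localizes to the nucleus. The plasmid is maintained at high copy number in E. coli under kanamycin selection. It also carries a neomycin resistance marker, so transfected mammalian cells can be selected with G418, for example to derive stable lines.

The payload is the human PCNA coding sequence combined with an SV40 nuclear localization signal and fused to mPlum, expressed from the strong constitutive CMV promoter. The listed 3′ sequencing primer implies an SV40 polyadenylation signal downstream of the cassette. The numbers in the name probably refer to linker lengths between the fused parts, following a common naming convention for such fusion series, but the record does not state this. It also does not give the order of the parts or the cloning method, and no feature table is available to confirm the layout. mPlum is a monomeric red-shifted fluorescent protein, recorded here with excitation at 590 nm and emission at 649 nm. The SV40 NLS directs import of the fusion into the nucleus.

The stated purpose is nuclear localization, so the construct serves as a far-red nuclear marker for fluorescence microscopy of live or fixed mammalian cells. Because PCNA is the sliding clamp of the DNA replication machinery, fluorescent PCNA fusions are also commonly used to visualize replication foci and follow S-phase progression. The long-wavelength emission makes it convenient to combine with green or yellow reporters in multicolour imaging.
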