>Addgene plasmid #55994 | mPlum-PCNA-19-SV40NLS-4 | depositor partial sequence | sequence record 86900 | insert sequence
GACGTCAGATCCGCTAGCCCCATGGATCCAAAAAAGAAGAGAAAGGTAGATCCAAAAAAGAAGAGAAAGG
TAGATCCAAAAAAGAAGAGAAAGGTACCGGTGGCTACCATGGTGAGCAAGGGCGAGGAGGTCATCAAGGA
GTTCATGCGCTTCAAGGAGCACATGGAGGGCTCCGTGAACGGCCACGAGTTCGAGATCGAGGGCGAGGGC
GAGGGCCGCCCCTACGAGGGCACCCAGACCGCCAGGCTGAAGGTGACCAAGGGTGGCCCCCTGCCCTTCG
CCTGGGACATCCTGTCCCCTCAGATCATGTACGGCTCCAAGGCCTACGTGAAGCACCCCGCCGACATCCC
CGACTACTTGAAGCTGTCCTTCCCCGAGGGCTTCAAGTGGGAGCGCGTGATGAACTTCGAGGACGGCGGC
GTGGTGACCGTGACCCAGGACTCCTCCCTGCAGGACGGCGAGTTCATCTACAAGGTGAAGGTGCGCGGCA
CCAACTTCCCCTCCGACGGCCCCGTAATGCAGAAGAAGACCATGGGCTGGGAGGCCTCCTCCGAGCGGAT
GTACCCCGAGGACGGCGCCCTGAAGGGCGAGATGAAGATGAGGCTGAGGCTGAAGGACGGCGGCCACTAC
GACGCCGAGGTCAAGACCACCTACATGGCCAAGAAGCCCGTGCAGCTGCCCGGCGCCTACAAGACCGACA
TCAAGCTGGACATCACCTCCCACAACGAGGACTACACCATCGTGGAACAGTACGAGCGCGCCGAGGGCCG
CCACTCCACCGGCGCCTCCGGAGAAGGGCAAGGGCAAGGGCAAGGGCCGGGCCGCGGCTACGCGTATCGA
TCCATGTTCGAGGCGCGCCTGGTCCAGGGCTCCATCCTCAAGAAGGTGTTGGAGGCACTCAAGGACCTCA
TCAACGAGGCCTGCTGGGATATTAGCTCCAGCGGTGTAAACCTGCAGAGCATGGACTCGTCCCACGTCTC
TTTGGTGCAGCTCACCCTGCGGTCTGAGGGCTTCGACACCTACCGCTGCGACCGCAACCTGGCCATGGGC
GTGAACCTCACCAGTATGTCCAAAATACTAAAATGCGCCGGCAATGAAGATATCATTACACTAAGGGCCG
AAGATAACGCGGATACCTTGGCGCTAGTATTTGAAGCACCAAACCAGGAGAAAGTTTCAGACTATGAAAT
GAAGTTGATGGATTTAGATGTTGAACAACTTGGAATTCCAGAACAGGAGTACAGCTGTGTAGTAAAGATG
CCTTCTGGTGAATTTGCACGTATATGCCGAGATCTCAGCCATATTGGAGATGCTGTTGTAATTTCCTGTG
CAAAAGACGGAGTGAAATTTTCTGCAAGTGGAGAACTTGGAAATGGAAACATTAAATTGTCACAGACAAG
TAATGTCGATAAAGAGGAGGAAGCTGTTACCATAGAGATGAATGAACCAGTTCAACTAACTTTTGCACTG
AGGTACCTGAACTTCTTTACAAAAGCCACTCCACTCTCTTCAACGGTGACACTCAGTATGTCTGCAGATG
TACCCCTTGTTGTAGAGTATAAAATTGCGGATATGGGACACTTAAAATACTACTTGGCTCCCAAGATCGA
GGATGAAGAAGGATCTTAGGGATCCACCGGATCTAGATAACTGATCATAATCAGCCATACCACATT
