>Addgene plasmid #55994 | mPlum-PCNA-19-SV40NLS-4 | addgene partial sequence | sequence record 119366 | CMV-F 5'-CGCAAATGGGCGGTAGGCGTG-3'
TGAACCGTCAGATCCGCTAGCCACCATGGATCCAAAAAAGAAGAGAAAGGTAGATCCAAAAAAGAAGAGA
AAGGTAGATCCAAAAAAGAAGAGAAAGGTACCGGTGGCTACCATGGTGAGCAAGGGCGAGGAGGTCATCA
AGGAGTTCATGCGCTTCAAGGAGCACATGGAGGGCTCCGTGAACGGCCACGAGTTCGAGATCGAGGGCGA
GGGCGAGGGCCGCCCCTACGAGGGCACCCAGACCGCCAGGCTGAAGGTGACCAAGGGTGGCCCCCTGCCC
TTCGCCTGGGACATCCTGTCCCCTCAGATCATGTACGGCTCCAAGGCCTACGTGAAGCACCCCGCCGACA
TCCCCGACTACTTGAAGCTGTCCTTCCCCGAGGGCTTCAAGTGGGAGCGCGTGATGAACTTCGAGGACGG
CGGCGTGGTGACCGTGACCCAGGACTCCTCCCTGCAGGACGGCGAGTTCATCTACAAGGTGAAGGTGCGC
GGCACCAACTTCCCCTCCGACGGCCCCGTAATGCAGAAGAAGACCATGGGCTGGGAGGCCTCCTCCGAGC
GGATGTACCCCGAGGACGGCGCCCTGAAGGGCGAGATGAAGATGAGGCTGAGGCTGAAGGACGGCGGCCA
CTACGACGCCGAGGTCAAGACCACCTACATGGCCAAGAAGCCCGTGCAGCTGCCCGGCGCCTACAAGACC
GACATCAAGCTGGACATCACCTCCCACAACGAGGACTACACCATCGTGGAACAGTACGAGCGCGCCGAGG
GCCGCCACTCCACCGGCGCCTCCGGAGAAGGGCAAGGGCAAGGGCAAGGGCCGGGCCGCGGCTACGCGTA
TCGATCCATGTTCGAGGCGCGCCTGGTCCAGGGCTCCATCCTCAAGAAGGTGTTGGAGGCACTCAAGGAC
CTCATCAACGAGGCCTG
